>Addgene plasmid #246283 | pCMV6-AN-DDK_L704A_F707A_F708A (PIP2*) POLH | addgene full sequence | sequence record 491663 | Addgene NGS Result
AACAAAATATTAACGCTTACAATTTCCATTCGCCATTCAGGCTGCGCAACTGTTGGGAAGGGCGATCGGT
GCGGGCCTCTTCGCTATTACGCCAGCTGGCGAAAGGGGGATGTGCTGCAAGGCGATTAAGTTGGGTAACG
CCAGGGTTTTCCCAGTCACGACGTTGTAAAACGACGGCCAGTGCCAAGCTGATCTATACATTGAATCAAT
ATTGGCAATTAGCCATATTAGTCATTGGTTATATAGCATAAATCAATATTGGCTATTGGCCATTGCATAC
GTTGTATCTATATCATAATATGTACATTTATATTGGCTCATGTCCAATATGACCGCCATGTTGACATTGA
TTATTGACTAGTTATTAATAGTAATCAATTACGGGGTCATTAGTTCATAGCCCATATATGGAGTTCCGCG
TTACATAACTTACGGTAAATGGCCCGCCTGGCTGACCGCCCAACGACCCCCGCCCATTGACGTCAATAAT
GACGTATGTTCCCATAGTAACGCCAATAGGGACTTTCCATTGACGTCAATGGGTGGAGTATTTACGGTAA
ACTGCCCACTTGGCAGTACATCAAGTGTATCATATGCCAAGTCCGCCCCCTATTGACGTCAATGACGGTA
AATGGCCCGCCTGGCATTATGCCCAGTACATGACCTTACGGGACTTTCCTACTTGGCAGTACATCTACGT
ATTAGTCATCGCTATTACCATGGTGATGCGGTTTTGGCAGTACACCAATGGGCGTGGATAGCGGTTTGAC
TCACGGGGATTTCCAAGTCTCCACCCCATTGACGTCAATGGGAGTTTGTTTTGGCACCAAAATCAACGGG
ACTTTCCAAAATGTCGTAATAACCCCGCCCCGTTGACGCAAATGGGCGGTAGGCGTGTACGGTGGGAGGT
CTATATAAGCAGAGCTCGTTTAGTGAACCGTCAGAATTTTGTAATACGACTCACTATAGGGCGGCCGGGA
ATTCGTCGACTGGATCCGGTACCGAGGAGATCTGCCACCATGGATTACAAGGATGACGACGATAAGGCGA
TCGCCGATATCCATATGGCTACAGGACAGGATAGAGTCGTCGCACTGGTGGATATGGATTGTTTCTTCGT
GCAGGTGGAGCAGCGGCAGAACCCTCATCTGCGCAACAAGCCATGCGCTGTGGTCCAGTACAAGTCCTGG
AAAGGCGGGGGAATCATTGCAGTGTCTTATGAGGCCAGAGCTTTCGGAGTCACCAGGAGCATGTGGGCCG
ACGATGCCAAGAAGCTGTGCCCCGACCTGCTGCTGGCCCAGGTGAGGGAGTCCCGCGGCAAGGCAAATCT
GACAAAATACCGAGAAGCCAGTGTGGAGGTCATGGAAATCATGTCACGCTTTGCCGTGATCGAGCGAGCT
AGTATTGACGAGGCCTACGTGGACCTGACCAGCGCCGTGCAGGAGCGGCTCCAGAAGCTCCAGGGACAGC
CAATCTCAGCCGACCTGCTGCCTAGCACCTACATTGAGGGGCTGCCTCAGGGACCAACCACAGCCGAGGA
AACAGTGCAGAAGGAAGGAATGCGCAAACAGGGCCTGTTCCAGTGGCTGGACAGCCTCCAGATCGATAAC
CTGACATCCCCCGACCTCCAGCTGACTGTGGGAGCAGTGATCGTCGAGGAAATGAGAGCCGCTATTGAGA
GGGAAACAGGCTTCCAGTGCAGCGCCGGGATTTCCCACAATAAGGTGCTGGCAAAACTGGCCTGTGGCCT
GAACAAGCCTAATCGGCAGACTCTGGTGTCACACGGGAGCGTCCCACAGCTGTTTTCCCAGATGCCCATC
CGAAAGATTCGGTCTCTGGGCGGGAAACTGGGCGCCAGTGTGATCGAGATTCTGGGGATCGAGTACATGG
GAGAACTGACTCAGTTCACCGAGTCTCAGCTCCAGAGTCACTTTGGCGAAAAGAACGGGTCTTGGCTGTA
TGCCATGTGCAGGGGGATCGAGCATGATCCCGTGAAGCCTCGCCAGCTGCCTAAAACCATTGGATGTAGC
AAGAATTTTCCAGGCAAAACTGCACTGGCCACCAGAGAGCAGGTGCAGTGGTGGCTGCTCCAGCTGGCCC
AGGAACTGGAGGAACGCCTGACTAAGGACCGAAACGACAATGATCGGGTGGCTACCCAGCTGGTGGTCAG
CATCCGGGTCCAGGGGGATAAAAGACTGAGCTCCCTGCGGAGATGCTGTGCCCTGACAAGGTACGACGCT
CACAAGATGTCCCATGATGCTTTCACTGTGATCAAAAACTGCAATACCTCCGGCATCCAGACAGAGTGGT
CTCCCCCTCTGACCATGCTGTTCCTGTGCGCCACAAAGTTTAGTGCTTCAGCACCCTCTAGTTCAACAGA
CATTACTTCTTTTCTGAGCTCCGATCCTTCTAGTCTGCCAAAGGTGCCCGTCACTTCAAGCGAGGCTAAA
ACCCAGGGAAGCGGCCCCGCTGTGACAGCAACTAAGAAAGCAACTACCTCCCTGGAATCTTTCTTTCAGA
AGGCAGCCGAGAGACAGAAGGTCAAAGAAGCCAGCCTGTCCTCTCTGACCGCTCCCACACAGGCACCTAT
GAGCAACTCCCCTTCTAAACCATCTCTGCCCTTCCAGACCAGTCAGTCAACCGGCACAGAGCCCTTCTTT
AAGCAGAAAAGTCTGCTGCTGAAGCAGAAACAGCTGAACAATAGTTCAGTGAGCTCCCCACAGCAGAACC
CCTGGTCAAATTGCAAGGCCCTGCCTAATAGCCTGCCAACTGAGTACCCCGGGTGCGTGCCTGTCTGTGA
AGGAGTGAGCAAGCTGGAGGAATCTAGTAAAGCCACCCCTGCTGAGATGGACCTGGCTCACAACAGCCAG
TCCATGCATGCTAGCAGCGCTTCTAAGAGTGTTCTGGAAGTCACACAGAAAGCCACTCCAAATCCCAGCC
TGCTGGCCGCC
[93 nt withheld, positions 2952-3044]
AAGAGCTTCCTCCAGCCTCACTCCTCTAACCCACAGGTGGTCAGTGCCGTGTCACATCAGGGCAAGAGGA
ACCCTAAATCCCCACTGGCTTGTACAAATAAGAGACCAAGACCCGAAGGAATGCAGACTGCAGAGAGCGC
CGCTAAACCGTTAACTCACTAAGGATCCAAGCTTCTCGAGACGCGTTAAGCGGCCGCACTCGAGGTTTAA
ACGGCCGGCCGCGGTCATAGCTGTTTCCTGAACAGATCCCGGGTGGCATCCCTGTGACCCCTCCCCAGTG
CCTCTCCTGGCCCTGGAAGTTGCCACTCCAGTGCCCACCAGCCTTGTCCTAATAAAATTAAGTTGCATCA
TTTTGTCTGACTAGGTGTCCTTCTATAATATTATGGGGTGGAGGGGGGTGGTATGGAGCAAGGGGCAAGT
TGGGAAGACAACCTGTAGGGCCTGCGGGGTCTATTGGGAACCAAGCTGGAGTGCAGTGGCACAATCTTGG
CTCACTGCAATCTCCGCCTCCTGGGTTCAAGCGATTCTCCTGCCTCAGCCTCCCGAGTTGTTGGGATTCC
AGGCATGCATGACCAGGCTCAGCTAATTTTTGTTTTTTTGGTAGAGACGGGGTTTCACCATATTGGCCAG
GCTGGTCTCCAACTCCTAATCTCAGGTGATCTACCCACCTTGGCCTCCCAAATTGCTGGGATTACAGGCG
TGAACCACTGCTCCCTTCCCTGTCCTTCTGATTTTAAAATAACTATACCAGCAGGAGGACGTCCAGACAC
AGCATAGGCTACCTGGCCATGCCCAACCGGTGGGACATTTGAGTTGCTTGCTTGGCACTGTCCTCTCATG
CGTTGGGTCCACTCAGTAGATGCCTGTTGAATTGGGTACGCGGCCAGCTTGGCTGTGGAATGTGTGTCAG
TTAGGGTGTGGAAAGTCCCCAGGCTCCCCAGCAGGCAGAAGTATGCAAAGCATGCATCTCAATTAGTCAG
CAACCAGGTGTGGAAAGTCCCCAGGCTCCCCAGCAGGCAGAAGTATGCAAAGCATGCATCTCAATTAGTC
AGCAACCATAGTCCCGCCCCTAACTCCGCCCATCCCGCCCCTAACTCCGCCCAGTTCCGCCCATTCTCCG
CCCCATGGCTGACTAATTTTTTTTATTTATGCAGAGGCCGAGGCCGCCTCGGCCTCTGAGCTATTCCAGA
AGTAGTGAGGAGGCTTTTTTGGAGGCCTAGGCTTTTGCAAAAAGCTCCCGGGAGCTTGTATATCCATTTT
CGGATCTGATCAAGAGACAGGATGAGGATCGTTTCGCATGATTGAACAAGATGGATTGCACGCAGGTTCT
CCGGCCGCTTGGGTGGAGAGGCTATTCGGCTATGACTGGGCACAACAGACAATCGGCTGCTCTGATGCCG
CCGTGTTCCGGCTGTCAGCGCAGGGGCGCCCGGTTCTTTTTGTCAAGACCGACCTGTCCGGTGCCCTGAA
TGAACTGCAGGACGAGGCAGCGCGGCTATCGTGGCTGGCCACGACGGGCGTTCCTTGCGCAGCTGTGCTC
GACGTTGTCACTGAAGCGGGAAGGGACTGGCTGCTATTGGGCGAAGTGCCGGGGCAGGATCTCCTGTCAT
CTCACCTTGCTCCTGCCGAGAAAGTATCCATCATGGCTGATGCAATGCGGCGGCTGCATACGCTTGATCC
GGCTACCTGCCCATTCGACCACCAAGCGAAACATCGCATCGAGCGAGCACGTACTCGGATGGAAGCCGGT
CTTGTCGATCAGGATGATCTGGACGAAGAGCATCAGGGGCTCGCGCCAGCCGAACTGTTCGCCAGGCTCA
AGGCGCGCATGCCCGACGGCGAGGATCTCGTCGTGACCCATGGCGATGCCTGCTTGCCGAATATCATGGT
GGAAAATGGCCGCTTTTCTGGATTCATCGACTGTGGCCGGCTGGGTGTGGCCGACCGCTATCAGGACATA
GCGTTGGCTACCCGTGATATTGCTGAAGAGCTTGGCGGCGAATGGGCTGACCGCTTCCTCGTGCTTTACG
GTATCGCCGCTCCCGATTCGCAGCGCATCGCCTTCTATCGCCTTCTTGACGAGTTCTTCTGAGCGGGACT
CTGGGGTTCGAAATGACCGACCAAGCGACGCCCAACCTGCCATCACGAGATTTCGATTCCACCGCCGCCT
TCTATGAAAGGTTGGGCTTCGGAATCGTTTTCCGGGACGCCGGCTGGATGATCCTCCAGCGCGGGGATCT
CATGCTGGAGTTCTTCGCCCACCCCAACTTGTTTATTGCAGCTTATAATGGTTACAAATAAAGCAATAGC
ATCACAAATTTCACAAATAAAGCATTTTTTTCACTGCATTCTAGTTGTGGTTTGTCCAAACTCATCAATG
TATCTTATCATGTCTGTATACCGTCGACCTCTAGCTAGAGCTTGGCGTAATCATGGTCATAGCTGTTTCC
TGTGTGAAATTGTTATCCGCTCACAATTCCACACAACATACGAGCCGGAAGCATAAAGTGTAAAGCCTGG
GGTGCCTAATGAGTGAGCTAACTCACATTAATTGCGTTGCGCTCACTGCCCGCTTTCCAGTCGGGAAACC
TGTCGTGCCAGCTGCATTAATGAATCGGCCAACGCGCGGGGAGAGGCGGTTTGCGTATTGGGCGCTCTTC
CGCTTCCTCGCTCACTGACTCGCTGCGCTCGGTCGTTCGGCTGCGGCGAGCGGTATCAGCTCACTCAAAG
GCGGTAATACGGTTATCCACAGAATCAGGGGATAACGCAGGAAAGAACATGTGAGCAAAAGGCCAGCAAA
AGGCCAGGAACCGTAAAAAGGCCGCGTTGCTGGCGTTTTTCCATAGGCTCCGCCCCCCTGACGAGCATCA
CAAAAATCGACGCTCAAGTCAGAGGTGGCGAAACCCGACAGGACTATAAAGATACCAGGCGTTTCCCCCT
GGAAGCTCCCTCGTGCGCTCTCCTGTTCCGACCCTGCCGCTTACCGGATACCTGTCCGCCTTTCTCCCTT
CGGGAAGCGTGGCGCTTTCTCATAGCTCACGCTGTAGGTATCTCAGTTCGGTGTAGGTCGTTCGCTCCAA
GCTGGGCTGTGTGCACGAACCCCCCGTTCAGCCCGACCGCTGCGCCTTATCCGGTAACTATCGTCTTGAG
TCCAACCCGGTAAGACACGACTTATCGCCACTGGCAGCAGCCACTGGTAACAGGATTAGCAGAGCGAGGT
ATGTAGGCGGTGCTACAGAGTTCTTGAAGTGGTGGCCTAACTACGGCTACACTAGAAGAACAGTATTTGG
TATCTGCGCTCTGCTGAAGCCAGTTACCTTCGGAAAAAGAGTTGGTAGCTCTTGATCCGGCAAACAAACC
ACCGCTGGTAGCGGTGGTTTTTTTGTTTGCAAGCAGCAGATTACGCGCAGAAAAAAAGGATCTCAAGAAG
ATCCTTTGATCTTTTCTACGGGGTCTGACGCTCAGTGGAACGAAAACTCACGTTAAGGGATTTTGGTCAT
GAGATTATCAAAAAGGATCTTCACCTAGATCCTTTTAAATTAAAAATGAAGTTTTAAATCAATCTAAAGT
ATATATGAGTAAACTTGGTCTGACAGTTACCAATGCTTAATCAGTGAGGCACCTATCTCAGCGATCTGTC
TATTTCGTTCATCCATAGTTGCCTGACTCCCCGTCGTGTAGATAACTACGATACGGGAGGGCTTACCATC
TGGCCCCAGTGCTGCAATGATACCGCGAGACCCACGCTCACCGGCTCCAGATTTATCAGCAATAAACCAG
CCAGCCGGAAGGGCCGAGCGCAGAAGTGGTCCTGCAACTTTATCCGCCTCCATCCAGTCTATTAATTGTT
GCCGGGAAGCTAGAGTAAGTAGTTCGCCAGTTAATAGTTTGCGCAACGTTGTTGCCATTGCTACAGGCAT
CGTGGTGTCACGCTCGTCGTTTGGTATGGCTTCATTCAGCTCCGGTTCCCAACGATCAAGGCGAGTTACA
TGATCCCCCATGTTGTGCAAAAAAGCGGTTAGCTCCTTCGGTCCTCCGATCGTTGTCAGAAGTAAGTTGG
CCGCAGTGTTATCACTCATGGTTATGGCAGCACTGCATAATTCTCTTACTGTCATGCCATCCGTAAGATG
CTTTTCTGTGACTGGTGAGTACTCAACCAAGTCATTCTGAGAATAGTGTATGCGGCGACCGAGTTGCTCT
TGCCCGGCGTCAATACGGGATAATACCGCGCCACATAGCAGAACTTTAAAAGTGCTCATCATTGGAAAAC
GTTCTTCGGGGCGAAAACTCTCAAGGATCTTACCGCTGTTGAGATCCAGTTCGATGTAACCCACTCGTGC
ACCCAACTGATCTTCAGCATCTTTTACTTTCACCAGCGTTTCTGGGTGAGCAAAAACAGGAAGGCAAAAT
GCCGCAAAAAAGGGAATAAGGGCGACACGGAAATGTTGAATACTCATACTCTTCCTTTTTCAATATTATT
GAAGCATTTATCAGGGTTATTGTCTCATGAGCGGATACATATTTGAATGTATTTAGAAAAATAAACAAAT
AGGGGTTCCGCGCACATTTCCCCGAAAAGTGCCACCTG
[124 nt withheld, positions 7633-7756]
C
[91 nt withheld, positions 7758-7848]
A
[49 nt withheld, positions 7850-7898]
CCTTTGACGTTGGAGTCCACGTTCTTT
[37 nt withheld, positions 7926-7962]
ACCCTATCTCGGTCTATTCTTTTGATTTATAAGGGATTTTGCCGATTTCGGCCTATTGGTTAAAAAATGA
GCTGATTTAACAAAAATTTAACGCGAATTTT
Features (pLannotate 1.2.2; 20 found; start..end, strand, type, name):
      1..25      +  rep_origin     M13 ori (fragment): M13 bacteriophage origin of replication; arrow indicates direction of (+) strand synthesis
     29..183     -  CDS            lacZα (fragment): LacZα fragment of β-galactosidase; lacZ fragment
    343..722     +  enhancer       CMV enhancer: human cytomegalovirus immediate early enhancer
    724..923     +  promoter       CMV promoter: human cytomegalovirus (CMV) immediate early promoter
    952..970     +  promoter       T7 promoter: promoter for bacteriophage T7 RNA polymerase
   1023..1047    +  CDS            3xFLAG (fragment): three tandem FLAG® epitope tags
   1065..3203    +  CDS            POLH (sequence partly withheld): POLH_HUMAN - Also known as RAD30, RAD30A, XPV. Experimental evidence at protein level: Swiss-Prot protein existence level 1. DNA polymerase specifically involved in the DNA repair by translesion synthesis (TLS) (PubMed:10385124, PubMed:11743006, PubMed:24449906, PubMed:24553286, PubMed:16357261). Due to low processivity on both damaged and normal DNA, cooperates with the heterotetrameric (REV3L, REV7, POLD2 and POLD3) POLZ complex for complete bypass of DNA lesions. Inserts one or 2 nucleotide(s) opposite the lesion, the primer is further extended by the tetrameric POLZ complex. In the case of
   3295..3917    +  polyA_signal   hGH poly(A) signal: human growth hormone polyadenylation signal
   3946..4275    +  promoter       SV40 promoter: SV40 enhancer and early promoter
   4342..5133    +  CDS            neo: KKA2_KLEPN - Also known as kan, nptII. Experimental evidence at protein level: Swiss-Prot protein existence level 1. Resistance to kanamycin, neomycin, paromomycin, ribostamycin, butirosin and gentamicin B. From Klebsiella pneumoniae.
   5157..5315    +  CDS            ble (fragment): BLE_KLEPN - Experimental evidence at protein level: Swiss-Prot protein existence level 1. Binding protein with a strong affinity to the bleomycin family of antibiotics. Binds to CL990; an antimitotic-antibiotic compound. From Klebsiella pneumoniae.
   5310..5431    +  polyA_signal   SV40 poly(A) signal: SV40 polyadenylation signal
   5504..5520    -  protein_bind   lac operator: The lac repressor binds to the lac operator to inhibit transcription in E. coli. This inhibition can be relieved by adding lactose or isopropyl-β-D-thiogalactopyranoside (IPTG). lac repressor encoded by lacI
   5528..5558    -  promoter       lac promoter: promoter for the E. coli lac operon
   5573..5594    -  protein_bind   CAP binding site: CAP binding activates transcription in the presence of cAMP. E. coli catabolite activator protein
   5607..5699    -  CDS            lacI (fragment): lac repressor; lacI; The lac repressor binds to the lac operator to inhibit transcription in E. coli. This inhibition can be relieved by adding lactose or isopropyl-β-D-thiogalactopyranoside (IPTG).
   5882..6470    -  rep_origin     ori: high-copy-number ColE1/pMB1/pBR322/pUC origin of replication
   6641..7501    -  CDS            AmpR: β-lactamase; bla; confers resistance to ampicillin, carbenicillin, and related antibiotics
   7502..7606    -  promoter       AmpR promoter: bla
   7633..8061    +  rep_origin     f1 ori (sequence partly withheld): f1 bacteriophage origin of replication; arrow indicates direction of (+) strand synthesis
