[The description below was written by a language model from this plasmid's Addgene catalogue record and pLannotate feature annotations shown in this document.]
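Description:
pCMV6-AN-DDK_L704A_F707A_F708A (PIP2*) POLH is a mammalian expression plasmid of about 8.06 kb built on the commercial pCMV6-AN-DDK backbone. It is propagated in E. coli through a high-copy ColE1/pUC-type origin with ampicillin selection from the β-lactamase gene. An f1 phage origin and remnants of lac regulatory sequence (lacZα and lacI fragments, lac promoter and operator) are also carried as backbone elements. For selection in mammalian cells, an SV40 enhancer/early promoter drives the neomycin phosphotransferase gene, followed by a short ble fragment and the SV40 polyadenylation signal, which allows stable lines to be established with G418.

The payload is human POLH, encoding DNA polymerase eta, the translesion synthesis polymerase also known as RAD30A or XPV. The coding sequence has been optimised for expression in human cells. Transcription is driven by the CMV immediate-early enhancer and promoter and terminated by the human growth hormone polyadenylation signal, and a T7 promoter lies between the CMV promoter and the open reading frame. The backbone supplies an N-terminal FLAG (DDK) epitope. The annotation tool labels it as a fragment of 3xFLAG, and its short length is consistent with a single FLAG unit.

The insert carries three alanine substitutions, L704A, F707A and F708A, which fall within the C-terminal PIP box (PIP2) of the protein. The plasmid is described as a variant of a matching wild-type POLH construct in the same backbone. It expresses this FLAG-tagged PIP2 mutant in mammalian cells, and the associated publication concerns regulation of polymerase eta by mono-ubiquitination and mono-NEDDylation.
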