Addgene plasmid #246283: pCMV6-AN-DDK_L704A_F707A_F708A (PIP2*) POLH
Purpose: Expresses L704A_F707A_F708A POLH with a FLAG tag in mammalian cells
Depositing lab: Roger Woodgate. Depositing organization: National Institute of Child Health and Human Development (NICHD). Publication: Human DNA polymerase eta is regulated by mutually exclusive mono-ubiquitination and mono-NEDDylation. Moreno NC, Korchak EJ, Latancia MT, D'Orlando DA, Adegbenro T, Barnes RP, Bezsonova I, Woodgate R, Ashton NW. Nucleic Acids Res. 2026 Feb 5;54(4):gkag098. doi: 10.1093/nar/gkag098. PubMed 41693564.
Backbone
  Vector backbone: pCMV6-AN-DDK
  Backbone manufacturer: Origene
  Total vector size (bp): 8060
  Vector type: Mammalian Expression
  Selectable markers: Neomycin (select with G418)
Growth in bacteria
  Bacterial resistance: Ampicillin, 100 μg/mL
  Growth temperature: 37°C
  Growth strain: DH5alpha
  Copy number: High Copy
Gene/Insert
  Gene/Insert name: POLH (alt name: DNA polymerase eta)
  Species: H. sapiens (human)
  Mutation: POLH L704A_F707A_F708A. Coding sequence has been optimised for expression in human cells
  Entrez Gene: POLH (a.k.a. RAD30, RAD30A, XP-V, XPV)
  Tag / fusion protein: FLAG (N terminal on backbone)
Terms and licenses: Academic/Nonprofit Terms; Industry Terms: Not Available to Industry
Depositor comments: This plasmid is a variant of pCMV6-AN-DDK_WT POLH (Addgene #221897) with POLH mutations L704A_F707A_F708A. These mutations occur within the C-terminal PIP box (PIP2). Please visit https://doi.org/10.1101/2024.10.12.618026 for bioRxiv preprint.
How to cite: pCMV6-AN-DDK_L704A_F707A_F708A (PIP2*) POLH was a gift from Roger Woodgate (Addgene plasmid # 246283 ; http://n2t.net/addgene:246283 ; RRID:Addgene_246283)
